Addgene plasmid #32186: pTALETF_v2 (NG)
Depositing lab: Feng Zhang. Depositing organization: Broad Institute. Publication: A transcription activator-like effector toolbox for genome engineering. Sanjana NE, Cong L, Zhou Y, Cunniff MM, Feng G, Zhang F. Nat Protoc. 2012 Jan 5;7(1):171-92. doi: 10.1038/nprot.2011.431. PubMed 22222791.
Backbone
  Vector backbone: pCMV
  Vector type: Mammalian Expression
Growth in bacteria
  Bacterial resistance: Chloramphenicol and Ampicillin, 25 & 100 μg/mL
  Growth temperature: 37°C
  Growth strain: ccdB Survival
  Copy number: High Copy
Gene/Insert
  Gene/Insert name: TALE Transcriptional Activator Backbone, NG for 0.5 repeat
Terms and licenses: Academic/Nonprofit Terms; Industry Terms: Not Available to Industry
How to cite: pTALETF_v2 (NG) was a gift from Feng Zhang (Addgene plasmid # 32186 ; http://n2t.net/addgene:32186 ; RRID:Addgene_32186)
