[The description below was written by a language model from this plasmid's Addgene catalogue record and pLannotate feature annotations shown in this document.]
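Description:
pTALETF_v2 (NG) is a mammalian expression plasmid on a pCMV backbone that serves as a recipient ("backbone") vector for building designer TALE transcriptional activators. It replicates in E. coli at high copy from a ColE1/pUC-type origin and carries an ampicillin resistance gene. A second, chloramphenicol marker sits within the cloning cassette described below. An SV40 promoter-driven hygromycin resistance gene with an SV40 poly(A) signal is also annotated, which would permit selection in mammalian cells. Several other annotated fragments (f1 ori, lacZα, ble, KanR, a short HIV-1 LTR match) appear to be backbone remnants.

The expression unit is driven by the CMV enhancer and promoter, with a T7 promoter just downstream. It encodes an N-terminal TALE segment, annotated by homology to Xanthomonas AvrXa10, and a C-terminal TALE segment, annotated as AvrBs3-like. These are followed by a short match to VP16 minimal activation domain repeats, EGFP, and a bGH poly(A) signal. How EGFP is joined to the activator is not stated in the record.

Between the two TALE segments lies a cassette containing the chloramphenicol acetyltransferase gene and the ccdB toxin gene. This cassette is a counter-selectable placeholder, which explains the need for a ccdB-tolerant strain and dual antibiotic selection. An assembled array of custom DNA-binding repeats is presumably cloned in its place, and loss of ccdB then lets correct clones grow in standard strains.

The "NG" in the name indicates that the final 0.5 repeat built into the backbone carries the NG repeat-variable diresidue, which in the TALE code generally recognises thymine. This version is therefore chosen according to the last base of the target site. The finished constructs are used to activate transcription of chosen endogenous genes in mammalian cells, with EGFP marking transfected cells.
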