Features (pLannotate 1.2.2; 26 found; start..end, strand, type, name):
     86..674     +  rep_origin     ori: high-copy-number ColE1/pMB1/pBR322/pUC origin of replication
    899..916     +  terminator     rrnB T2 terminator (fragment): transcription terminator T2 from the E. coli rrnB gene
    941..960     -  CDS            lacZα (fragment): LacZα fragment of β-galactosidase; lacZ fragment
   1416..1432    +  protein_bind   lac operator: The lac repressor binds to the lac operator to inhibit transcription in E. coli. This inhibition can be relieved by adding lactose or isopropyl-β-D-thiogalactopyranoside (IPTG). lac repressor encoded by lacI
   1459..1838    +  enhancer       CMV enhancer: human cytomegalovirus immediate early enhancer
   1839..2042    +  promoter       CMV promoter: human cytomegalovirus (CMV) immediate early promoter
   2038..2071    +  LTR            5' LTR (truncated) (fragment): truncated 5' long terminal repeat (LTR) from HIV-1
   2087..2105    +  promoter       T7 promoter: promoter for bacteriophage T7 RNA polymerase
   2117..2845    +  CDS            avrXa10 (fragment): AVX10_XANOO - Experimental evidence at protein level: Swiss-Prot protein existence level 1. Avirulence protein. Induces the hypersensitive response (HR)in rice plants carrying the resistance gene Xa10. Activity depends on the presence of the core repeat domains; replacement with repeat domains from other proteins (AvrBs3 of X.euvesicatoria (AC P14727) or AvrXa7 of this organism) does not elicit the HR. Probably acts as a transcription factor in its host plant (rice) to induce plant resistance or disease. From Xanthomonas oryzae pv. oryzae.
   2876..2906    +  promoter       lac UV5 promoter: E. coli lac promoter with an "up" mutation
   2930..2959    +  promoter       cat promoter (fragment): promoter of the E. coli cat gene encoding chloramphenicol acetyltransferase
   2960..3619    +  CDS            CmR: chloramphenicol acetyltransferase; cat; confers resistance to chloramphenicol
   3798..3956    +  CDS            ccdA (fragment): CCDA_ECO57 - Also known as H, letA. Experimental evidence at protein level: Swiss-Prot protein existence level 1. Antitoxin component of a type II toxin-antitoxin (TA) system which inhibits the post-segregational killing (PSK) of plasmid-free cells, also referred to as a plasmid addiction system. Binds to and blocks the activity of CcdB; will also remove bound CcdB protein from the CcdB-GyrA complex by forming a CcdA-CcdB complex, a process termed rejuvenation. Functions as a transcriptional corepressor for the ccdAB operon, repression also requires CcdB (By similarity). From Escherichia coli
   3961..4263    +  CDS            ccdB: CCDB_ECOLI - Also known as G, letB, letD. Experimental evidence at protein level: Swiss-Prot protein existence level 1. Toxic component of a type II toxin-antitoxin (TA) system, functioning in plasmid maintainence. Responsible for the post- segregational killing (PSK) of plasmid-free cells, also referred to as a plasmid addiction system. Half-life of over 2 hours. Cell killing by CcdB is accompanied by filamentation, defects in chromosome and plasmid segregation, defects in cell division, formation of anucleate cells, decreased DNA synthesis and plasmid loss. Interferes with the activity of DN
   4375..4929    +  CDS            avrBs3 (fragment): AVRB3_XANEU - Experimental evidence at protein level: Swiss-Prot protein existence level 1. Avirulence protein. Acts as a transcription factor in C.annuum plants. In susceptible plants lacking the Bs3 resistance gene induces expression of a number of genes, including genes homologous to a family of auxin-induced genes, alpha-expansin genes, pectate lyase, anthocyanidin glucoside rhamnosyl transferase and at least one transcription factor, UPA20. Their expression leads to plant hypertrophy in mesophyll cells, probably mainly mediated by UPA20 (PubMed:17962565). In resistant plants induces the h
   5080..5096    +  CDS            VP96 (fragment): 6 tandem repeats of the minimal activation domain of herpes simplex virus VP16 (Cheng et al., 2013)
   5185..5901    +  CDS            EGFP: the original enhanced GFP (Yang et al., 1996) mammalian codon-optimized
   5922..6033    +  polyA_signal   bGH poly(A) signal: bovine growth hormone polyadenylation signal
   6034..6142    +  rep_origin     f1 ori (fragment): f1 bacteriophage origin of replication; arrow indicates direction of (+) strand synthesis
   6156..6485    +  promoter       SV40 promoter: SV40 enhancer and early promoter
   6534..7559    +  CDS            HygR: aminoglycoside phosphotransferase from E. coli; aph(4)-Ia; confers resistance to hygromycin
   7569..7694    +  CDS            ble (fragment): BLE_KLEPN - Experimental evidence at protein level: Swiss-Prot protein existence level 1. Binding protein with a strong affinity to the bleomycin family of antibiotics. Binds to CL990; an antimitotic-antibiotic compound. From Klebsiella pneumoniae.
   7689..7810    +  polyA_signal   SV40 poly(A) signal: SV40 polyadenylation signal
   7863..8723    -  CDS            AmpR: β-lactamase; bla; confers resistance to ampicillin, carbenicillin, and related antibiotics
   8726..8822    -  promoter       AmpR promoter (fragment): bla
   8852..8876    -  CDS            KanR (fragment): aminoglycoside phosphotransferase; aph(3')-Ia; confers resistance to kanamycin
>Addgene plasmid #32186 | pTALETF_v2 (NG) | depositor full sequence | sequence record 37598 | pTALETF_v2 (NG) sequence 8901 bps
CTCATGACCAAAATCCCTTAACGTGAGTTACGCGCGCGTCGTTCCACTGAGCGTCAGACCCCGTAGAAAA
GATCAAAGGATCTTCTTGAGATCCTTTTTTTCTGCGCGTAATCTGCTGCTTGCAAACAAAAAAACCACCG
CTACCAGCGGTGGTTTGTTTGCCGGATCAAGAGCTACCAACTCTTTTTCCGAAGGTAACTGGCTTCAGCA
GAGCGCAGATACCAAATACTGTTCTTCTAGTGTAGCCGTAGTTAGCCCACCACTTCAAGAACTCTGTAGC
ACCGCCTACATACCTCGCTCTGCTAATCCTGTTACCAGTGGCTGCTGCCAGTGGCGATAAGTCGTGTCTT
ACCGGGTTGGACTCAAGACGATAGTTACCGGATAAGGCGCAGCGGTCGGGCTGAACGGGGGGTTCGTGCA
CACAGCCCAGCTTGGAGCGAACGACCTACACCGAACTGAGATACCTACAGCGTGAGCTATGAGAAAGCGC
CACGCTTCCCGAAGGGAGAAAGGCGGACAGGTATCCGGTAAGCGGCAGGGTCGGAACAGGAGAGCGCACG
AGGGAGCTTCCAGGGGGAAACGCCTGGTATCTTTATAGTCCTGTCGGGTTTCGCCACCTCTGACTTGAGC
GTCGATTTTTGTGATGCTCGTCAGGGGGGCGGAGCCTATGGAAAAACGCCAGCAACGCGGCCTTTTTACG
GTTCCTGGCCTTTTGCTGGCCTTTTGCTCACATGTTCTTTCCTGCGTTATCCCCTGATTCTGTGGATAAC
CGTATTACCGCCTTTGAGTGAGCTGATACCGCTCGCCGCAGCCGAACGACCGAGCGCAGCGAGTCAGTGA
GCGAGGAAGCGGAAGGCGAGAGTAGGGAACTGCCAGGCATCAAACTAAGCAGAAGGCCCCTGACGGATGG
CCTTTTTGCGTTTCTACAAACTCTTTCTGTGTTGTAAAACGACGGCCAGTCTTAAGCTCGGGCCCCCTGG
GCGGTTCTGATAACGAGTAATCGTTAATCCGCAAATAACGTAAAAACCCGCTTCGGCGGGTTTTTTTATG
GGGGGAGTTTAGGGAAAGAGCATTTGTCAGAATATTTAAGGGCGCCTGTCACTTTGCTTGATATATGAGA
ATTATTTAACCTTATAAATGAGAAAAAAGCAACGCACTTTAAATAAGATACGTTGCTTTTTCGATTGATG
AACACCTATAATTAAACTATTCATCTATTATTTATGATTTTTTGTATATACAATATTTCTAGTTTGTTAA
AGAGAATTAAGAAAATAAATCTCGAAAATAATAAAGGGAAAATCAGTTTTTGATATCAAAATTATACATG
TCAACGATAATACAAAATATAATACAAACTATAAGATGTTATCAGTATTTATTATCATTTAGAATAAATT
TTGTGTCGCCCTTAATTGTGAGCGGATAACAATTACGAGCTTCATGCACAGTGGCGTTGACATTGATTAT
TGACTAGTTATTAATAGTAATCAATTACGGGGTCATTAGTTCATAGCCCATATATGGAGTTCCGCGTTAC
ATAACTTACGGTAAATGGCCCGCCTGGCTGACCGCCCAACGACCCCCGCCCATTGACGTCAATAATGACG
TATGTTCCCATAGTAACGCCAATAGGGACTTTCCATTGACGTCAATGGGTGGAGTATTTACGGTAAACTG
CCCACTTGGCAGTACATCAAGTGTATCATATGCCAAGTACGCCCCCTATTGACGTCAATGACGGTAAATG
GCCCGCCTGGCATTATGCCCAGTACATGACCTTATGGGACTTTCCTACTTGGCAGTACATCTACGTATTA
GTCATCGCTATTACCATGGTGATGCGGTTTTGGCAGTACATCAATGGGCGTGGATAGCGGTTTGACTCAC
GGGGATTTCCAAGTCTCCACCCCATTGACGTCAATGGGAGTTTGTTTTGGCACCAAAATCAACGGGACTT
TCCAAAATGTCGTAACAACTCCGCCCCATTGACGCAAATGGGCGGTAGGCGTGTACGGTGGGAGGTCTAT
ATAAGCAGAGCTCTCTGGCTAACTAGAGAACCCACTGCTTACTGGCTTATCGAAATTAATACGACTCACT
ATAGGGGCGTACGGCCACCATGTCGCGGACCCGGCTCCCTTCCCCACCCGCACCCAGCCCAGCGTTTTCG
GCCGACTCGTTCTCAGACCTGCTTAGGCAGTTCGACCCCTCACTGTTTAACACATCGTTGTTCGACTCCC
TTCCTCCGTTTGGGGCGCACCATACGGAGGCGGCCACCGGGGAGTGGGATGAGGTGCAGTCGGGATTGAG
AGCTGCGGATGCACCACCCCCAACCATGCGGGTGGCCGTCACCGCTGCCCGACCGCCGAGGGCGAAGCCC
GCACCAAGGCGGAGGGCAGCGCAACCGTCCGACGCAAGCCCCGCAGCGCAAGTAGATTTGAGAACTTTGG
GATATTCACAGCAGCAGCAGGAAAAGATCAAGCCCAAAGTGAGGTCGACAGTCGCGCAGCATCACGAAGC
GCTGGTGGGTCATGGGTTTACACATGCCCACATCGTAGCCTTGTCGCAGCACCCTGCAGCCCTTGGCACG
GTCGCCGTCAAGTACCAGGACATGATTGCGGCGTTGCCGGAAGCCACACATGAGGCGATCGTCGGTGTGG
GGAAACAGTGGAGCGGAGCCCGAGCGCTTGAGGCCCTGTTGACGGTCGCGGGAGAGCTGAGAGGGCCTCC
CCTTCAGCTGGACACGGGCCAGTTGCTGAAGATCGCGAAGCGGGGAGGAGTCACGGCGGTCGAGGCGGTG
CACGCGTGGCGCAATGCGCTCACGGGAGCACCCCTCAACCTGACAGAGACCGCGGCCGCATTAGGCACCC
CAGGCTTTACACTTTATGCTTCCGGCTCGTATAATGTGTGGATTTTGAGTTAGGATCCGTCGAGATTTTC
AGGAGCTAAGGAAGCTAAAATGGAGAAAAAAATCACTGGATATACCACCGTTGATATATCCCAATGGCAT
CGTAAAGAACATTTTGAGGCATTTCAGTCAGTTGCTCAATGTACCTATAACCAGACCGTTCAGCTGGATA
TTACGGCCTTTTTAAAGACCGTAAAGAAAAATAAGCACAAGTTTTATCCGGCCTTTATTCACATTCTTGC
CCGCCTGATGAATGCTCATCCGGAATTCCGTATGGCAATGAAAGACGGTGAGCTGGTGATATGGGATAGT
GTTCACCCTTGTTACACCGTTTTCCATGAGCAAACTGAAACGTTTTCATCGCTCTGGAGTGAATACCACG
ACGATTTCCGGCAGTTTCTACACATATATTCGCAAGATGTGGCGTGTTACGGTGAAAACCTGGCCTATTT
CCCTAAAGGGTTTATTGAGAATATGTTTTTCGTCTCAGCCAATCCCTGGGTGAGTTTCACCAGTTTTGAT
TTAAACGTGGCCAATATGGACAACTTCTTCGCCCCCGTTTTCACCATGGGCAAATATTATACGCAAGGCG
ACAAGGTGCTGATGCCGCTGGCGATTCAGGTTCATCATGCCGTTTGTGATGGCTTCCATGTCGGCAGAAT
GCTTAATGAATTACAACAGTACTGCGATGAGTGGCAGGGCGGGGCGTAAAGATCTGGATCCGGCTTACTA
AAAGCCAGATAACAGTATGCGTATTTGCGCGCTGATTTTTGCGGTATAAGAATATATACTGATATGTATA
CCCGAAGTATGTCAAAAAGAGGTATGCTATGAAGCAGCGTATTACAGTGACAGTTGACAGCGACAGCTAT
CAGTTGCTCAAGGCATATATGATGTCAATATCTCCGGTCTGGTAAGCACAACCATGCAGAATGAAGCCCG
TCGTCTGCGTGCCGAACGCTGGAAAGCGGAAAATCAGGAAGGGATGGCTGAGGTCGCCCGGTTTATTGAA
ATGAACGGCTCTTTTGCTGACGAGAACAGGGGCTGGTGAAATGCAGTTTAAGGTTTACACCTATAAAAGA
GAGAGCCGTTATCGTCTGTTTGTGGATGTACAGAGTGATATTATTGACACGCCCGGGCGACGGATGGTGA
TCCCCCTGGCCAGTGCACGTCTGCTGTCAGATAAAGTCTCCCGTGAACTTTACCCGGTGGTGCATATCGG
GGATGAAAGCTGGCGCATGATGACCACCGATATGGCCAGTGTGCCGGTCTCCGTTATCGGGGAAGAAGTG
GCTGATCTCAGCCACCGCGAAAATGACATCAAAAACGCCATTAACCTGATGTTCTGGGGAATATAAATGT
CAGGCTCCCTTATACACAGCCAGTCTGCAGGTCGACGGTCTCGACTCACGCCTGAGCAGGTAGTGGCTAT
TGCATCCAATGGCGGGGGCAGACCCGCACTGGAGTCAATCGTGGCCCAGCTTTCGAGGCCGGACCCCGCG
CTGGCCGCACTCACTAATGATCATCTTGTAGCGCTGGCCTGCCTCGGCGGACGACCCGCCTTGGATGCGG
TGAAGAAGGGGCTCCCGCACGCGCCTGCATTGATTAAGCGGACCAACAGAAGGATTCCCGAGAGGACATC
ACATCGAGTGGCAGATCACGCGCAAGTGGTCCGCGTGCTCGGATTCTTCCAGTGTCACTCCCACCCCGCA
CAAGCGTTCGATGACGCCATGACTCAATTTGGTATGTCGAGACACGGACTGCTGCAGCTCTTTCGTAGAG
TCGGTGTCACAGAACTCGAGGCCCGCTCGGGCACACTGCCTCCCGCCTCCCAGCGGTGGGACAGGATTCT
CCAAGCGAGCGGTATGAAACGCGCGAAGCCTTCACCTACGTCAACTCAGACACCTGACCAGGCGAGCCTT
CATGCGTTCGCAGACTCGCTGGAGAGGGATTTGGACGCGCCCTCGCCCATGCATGAAGGGGACCAAACTC
GCGCGTCAGCTAGCCCCAAGAAGAAGAGAAAGGTGGAGGCCAGCGGTTCCGGACGGGCTGACGCATTGGA
CGATTTTGATCTGGATATGCTGGGAAGTGACGCCCTCGATGATTTTGACCTTGACATGCTTGGTTCGGAT
GCCCTTGATGACTTTGACCTCGACATGCTCGGCAGTGACGCCCTTGATGATTTCGACCTGGACATGCTGA
TTAACTCTAGAGGCAGTGGAGAGGGCAGAGGAAGTCTGCTAACATGCGGTGACGTCGAGGAGAATCCTGG
CCCAGTGAGCAAGGGCGAGGAGCTGTTCACCGGGGTGGTGCCCATCCTGGTCGAGCTGGACGGCGACGTA
AACGGCCACAAGTTCAGCGTGTCCGGCGAGGGCGAGGGCGATGCCACCTACGGCAAGCTGACCCTGAAGT
TCATCTGCACCACCGGCAAGCTGCCCGTGCCCTGGCCCACCCTCGTGACCACCCTGACCTACGGCGTGCA
GTGCTTCAGCCGCTACCCCGACCACATGAAGCAGCACGACTTCTTCAAGTCCGCCATGCCCGAAGGCTAC
GTCCAGGAGCGCACCATCTTCTTCAAGGACGACGGCAACTACAAGACCCGCGCCGAGGTGAAGTTCGAGG
GCGACACCCTGGTGAACCGCATCGAGCTGAAGGGCATCGACTTCAAGGAGGACGGCAACATCCTGGGGCA
CAAGCTGGAGTACAACTACAACAGCCACAACGTCTATATCATGGCCGACAAGCAGAAGAACGGCATCAAG
GTGAACTTCAAGATCCGCCACAACATCGAGGACGGCAGCGTGCAGCTCGCCGACCACTACCAGCAGAACA
CCCCCATCGGCGACGGCCCCGTGCTGCTGCCCGACAACCACTACCTGAGCACCCAGTCCGCCCTGAGCAA
AGACCCCAACGAGAAGCGCGATCACATGGTCCTGCTGGAGTTCGTGACCGCCGCCGGGATCACTCTCGGC
ATGGACGAGCTGTACAAGTAAGAATTCAAAATCAGCCTCGACTGTGCCTTCTAGTTGCCAGCCATCTGTT
GTTTGCCCCTCCCCCGTGCCTTCCTTGACCCTGGAAGGTGCCACTCCCACTGTCCTTTCCTAATAAAATG
AGGAAATTGCATCACAACACTCAACCCTATCTCGGTCTATTCTTTTGATTTATAAGGGATTTTGCCGATT
TCGGCCTATTGGTTAAAAAATGAGCTGATTTAACAAAAATTTAACGCGAATTAATTCTGTGGAATGTGTG
TCAGTTAGGGTGTGGAAAGTCCCCAGGCTCCCCAGCAGGCAGAAGTATGCAAAGCATGCATCTCAATTAG
TCAGCAACCAGGTGTGGAAAGTCCCCAGGCTCCCCAGCAGGCAGAAGTATGCAAAGCATGCATCTCAATT
AGTCAGCAACCATAGTCCCGCCCCTAACTCCGCCCATCCCGCCCCTAACTCCGCCCAGTTCCGCCCATTC
TCCGCCCCATGGCTGACTAATTTTTTTTATTTATGCAGAGGCCGAGGCCGCCTCTGCCTCTGAGCTATTC
CAGAAGTAGTGAGGAGGCTTTTTTGGAGGCCTAGGCTTTTGCAAAAAGCTCCCGGGAGCTTGTATATCCA
TTTTCGGATCTGATCAGCACGTGATGAAAAAGCCTGAACTCACCGCGACGTCTGTCGAGAAGTTTCTGAT
CGAAAAGTTCGACAGCGTCTCCGACCTGATGCAGCTCTCGGAGGGCGAAGAATCTCGTGCTTTCAGCTTC
GATGTAGGAGGGCGTGGATATGTCCTGCGGGTAAATAGCTGCGCCGATGGTTTCTACAAAGATCGTTATG
TTTATCGGCACTTTGCATCGGCCGCGCTCCCGATTCCGGAAGTGCTTGACATTGGGGAATTCAGCGAGAG
CCTGACCTATTGCATCTCCCGCCGTGCACAGGGTGTCACGTTGCAAGACCTGCCTGAAACCGAACTGCCC
GCTGTTCTGCAGCCGGTCGCGGAGGCCATGGATGCGATCGCTGCGGCCGATCTTAGCCAGACGAGCGGGT
TCGGCCCATTCGGACCGCAAGGAATCGGTCAATACACTACATGGCGTGATTTCATATGCGCGATTGCTGA
TCCCCATGTGTATCACTGGCAAACTGTGATGGACGACACCGTCAGTGCGTCCGTCGCGCAGGCTCTCGAT
GAGCTGATGCTTTGGGCCGAGGACTGCCCCGAAGTCCGGCACCTCGTGCACGCGGATTTCGGCTCCAACA
ATGTCCTGACGGACAATGGCCGCATAACAGCGGTCATTGACTGGAGCGAGGCGATGTTCGGGGATTCCCA
ATACGAGGTCGCCAACATCTTCTTCTGGAGGCCGTGGTTGGCTTGTATGGAGCAGCAGACGCGCTACTTC
GAGCGGAGGCATCCGGAGCTTGCAGGATCGCCGCGGCTCCGGGCGTATATGCTCCGCATTGGTCTTGACC
AACTCTATCAGAGCTTGGTTGACGGCAATTTCGATGATGCAGCTTGGGCGCAGGGTCGATGCGACGCAAT
CGTCCGATCCGGAGCCGGGACTGTCGGGCGTACACAAATCGCCCGCAGAAGCGCGGCCGTCTGGACCGAT
GGCTGTGTAGAAGTACTCGCCGATAGTGGAAACCGACGCCCCAGCACTCGTCCGAGGGCAAAGGAATAGC
ACGTGCTACGAGATTTCGATTCCACCGCCGCCTTCTATGAAAGGTTGGGCTTCGGAATCGTTTTCCGGGA
CGCCGGCTGGATGATCCTCCAGCGCGGGGATCTCATGCTGGAGTTCTTCGCCCACCCCAACTTGTTTATT
GCAGCTTATAATGGTTACAAATAAAGCAATAGCATCACAAATTTCACAAATAAAGCATTTTTTTCACTGC
ATTCTAGTTGTGGTTTGTCCAAACTCATCAATGTATCTTATCATGTCTGTATACCGTCGACCTCTAGCTA
GAGCTTGGCGTAATCATGGTCATTACCAATGCTTAATCAGTGAGGCACCTATCTCAGCGATCTGTCTATT
TCGTTCATCCATAGTTGCCTGACTCCCCGTCGTGTAGATAACTACGATACGGGAGGGCTTACCATCTGGC
CCCAGCGCTGCGATGATACCGCGAGAACCACGCTCACCGGCTCCGGATTTATCAGCAATAAACCAGCCAG
CCGGAAGGGCCGAGCGCAGAAGTGGTCCTGCAACTTTATCCGCCTCCATCCAGTCTATTAATTGTTGCCG
GGAAGCTAGAGTAAGTAGTTCGCCAGTTAATAGTTTGCGCAACGTTGTTGCCATCGCTACAGGCATCGTG
GTGTCACGCTCGTCGTTTGGTATGGCTTCATTCAGCTCCGGTTCCCAACGATCAAGGCGAGTTACATGAT
CCCCCATGTTGTGCAAAAAAGCGGTTAGCTCCTTCGGTCCTCCGATCGTTGTCAGAAGTAAGTTGGCCGC
AGTGTTATCACTCATGGTTATGGCAGCACTGCATAATTCTCTTACTGTCATGCCATCCGTAAGATGCTTT
TCTGTGACTGGTGAGTACTCAACCAAGTCATTCTGAGAATAGTGTATGCGGCGACCGAGTTGCTCTTGCC
CGGCGTCAATACGGGATAATACCGCGCCACATAGCAGAACTTTAAAAGTGCTCATCATTGGAAAACGTTC
TTCGGGGCGAAAACTCTCAAGGATCTTACCGCTGTTGAGATCCAGTTCGATGTAACCCACTCGTGCACCC
AACTGATCTTCAGCATCTTTTACTTTCACCAGCGTTTCTGGGTGAGCAAAAACAGGAAGGCAAAATGCCG
CAAAAAAGGGAATAAGGGCGACACGGAAATGTTGAATACTCATATTCTTCCTTTTTCAATATTATTGAAG
CATTTATCAGGGTTATTGTCTCATGAGCGGATACATATTTGAATGTATTTAGAAAAATAAACAAATAGGG
GTCAGTGTTACAACCAATTAACCAATTCTGAACATTATCGCGAGCCCATTTATACCTGAATATGGCTCAT
AACACCCCTTG
