>Addgene plasmid #32186 | pTALETF_v2 (NG) | addgene partial sequence | sequence record 62948 | EGFP-N 5'-CGTCGCCGTCCAGCTCGACCAG-3'
CCCCGGTGAACAGCTCCTCGCCCTTGCTCACTGGGCCAGGATTCTCCTCGACGTCACCGCATGTTAGCAG
ACTTCCTCTGCCCTCTCCACTGCCTCTAGAGTTAATCAGCATGTCCAGGTCGAAATCATCAAGGGCGTCA
CTGCCGAGCATGTCGAGGTCAAAGTCATCAAGGGCATCCGAACCAAGCATGTCAAGGTCAAAATCATCGA
GGGCGTCACTTCCCAGCATATCCAGATCAAAATCGTCCAATGCGTCAGCCCGTCCGGAACCGCTGGCCTC
CACCTTTCTCTTCTTCTTGGGGCTAGCTGACGCGCGAGTTTGGTCCCCTTCATGCATGGGCGAGGGCGCG
TCCAAATCCCTCTCCAGCGAGTCTGCGAACGCATGAAGGCTCGCCTGGTCAGGTGTCTGAGTTGACGTAG
GTGAAGGCTTCGCGCGTTTCATACCGCTCGCTTGGAGAATCCTGTCCCACCGCTGGGAGGCGGGAGGCAG
TGTGCCCGAGCGGGCCTCGAGTTCTGTGACACCGACTCTACGAAAGAGCTGCAGCAGTCCGTGTCTCGAC
ATACCAAATTGAGTCATGGCGTCATCGAACGCTTGTGCGGGGTGGGAGTGACACTGGAAGAATCCGAGCA
CGCGGACCACTTGCGCGTGATCTGCCACTCGATGTGATGTCCTCTCGGGAATCCTTCTGTTGGTCCGCTT
AATCAATGCAGGCGCGTGCGGGAGCCCCTTCTTCACCGCATCCAAGGCGGGTCGTCCGCCGAGGCAGGCC
AGCGCTACAAGATGATCATTAGTGAGTGCGGCCAGCGCGGGGTCCGGCCTCGAAAGCTGGGCCACGATTG
ACTCCAGTGCGGGTCTGCCCCCGCCATTGGATGCAATAGCCACTACCTGCTCAGGCGTGAGTCGAGACCG
TCGACCTGCAGACTGGCTGTGTATAAGGGAGCCTGACATTTATATTCCC
