>Addgene plasmid #32186 | pTALETF_v2 (NG) | addgene partial sequence | sequence record 62953 | ccdB-Fwd 5'-GCATGATGACCACCGATATG-3'
GGTCTCCGTTATCGGGGAAGAAGTGGCTGATCTCAGCCACCGCGAAAATGACATCAAAAACGCCATTAAC
CTGATGTTCTGGGGAATATAAATGTCAGGCTCCCTTATACACAGCCAGTCTGCAGGTCGACGGTCTCGAC
TCACGCCTGAGCAGGTAGTGGCTATTGCATCCAATGGCGGGGGCAGACCCGCACTGGAGTCAATCGTGGC
CCAGCTTTCGAGGCCGGACCCCGCGCTGGCCGCACTCACTAATGATCATCTTGTAGCGCTGGCCTGCCTC
GGCGGACGACCCGCCTTGGATGCGGTGAAGAAGGGGCTCCCGCACGCGCCTGCATTGATTAAGCGGACCA
ACAGAAGGATTCCCGAGAGGACATCACATCGAGTGGCAGATCACGCGCAAGTGGTCCGCGTGCTCGGATT
CTTCCAGTGTCACTCCCACCCCGCACAAGCGTTCGATGACGCCATGACTCAATTTGGTATGTCGAGACAC
GGACTGCTGCAGCTCTTTCGTAGAGTCGGTGTCACAGAACTCGAGGCCCGCTCGGGCACACTGCCTCCCG
CCTCCCAGCGGTGGGACAGGATTCTCCAAGCGAGCGGTATGAAACGCGCGAAGCCTTCACCTACGTCAAC
TCAGACACCTGACCAGGCGAGCCTTCATGCGTTCGCAGACTCGCTGGAGAGGGATTTGGACGCGCCCTCG
CCCATGCATGAAGGGGACCAAACTCGCGCGTCAGCTAGCCCCAAGAAGAAGAGAAAGGTGGAGGCCAGCG
GTTCCGGACGGGCTGACGCATTGGACGATTTTGATCTGGATATGCTGGGAAGTGACGCCCTCGATGATTT
TGACCTTGACATGCTTGGTTCGGATGCCCTTGATGACTTTGACCTCGACATGCTCGGCAGTGACGCCCTT
GATGATTTCGACCTGGACATGCTGATTAACTCTAGAGGCA
