>Addgene plasmid #32186 | pTALETF_v2 (NG) | addgene partial sequence | sequence record 63567 | CMV-F 5'-CGCAAATGGGCGGTAGGCGTG-3'
CTATATAAGCAGAGCTCTCTGGCTAACTAGAGAACCCACTGCTTACTGGCTTATCGAAATTAATACGACT
CACTATAGGGGCGTACGGCCACCATGTCGCGGACCCGGCTCCCTTCCCCACCCGCACCCAGCCCAGCGTT
TTCGGCCGACTCGTTCTCAGACCTGCTTAGGCAGTTCGACCCCTCACTGTTTAACACATCGTTGTTCGAC
TCCCTTCCTCCGTTTGGGGCGCACCATACGGAGGCGGCCACCGGGGAGTGGGATGAGGTGCAGTCGGGAT
TGAGAGCTGCGGATGCACCACCCCCAACCATGCGGGTGGCCGTCACCGCTGCCCGACCGCCGAGGGCGAA
GCCCGCACCAAGGCGGAGGGCAGCGCAACCGTCCGACGCAAGCCCCGCAGCGCAAGTAGATTTGAGAACT
TTGGGATATTCACAGCAGCAGCAGGAAAAGATCAAGCCCAAAGTGAGGTCGACAGTCGCGCAGCATCACG
AAGCGCTGGTGGGTCATGGGTTTACACATGCCCACATCGTAGCCTTGTCGCAGCACCCTGCAGCCCTTGG
CACGGTCGCCGTCAAGTACCAGGACATGATTGCGGCGTTGCCGGAAGCCACACATGAGGCGATCGTCGGT
GTGGGGAAACAGTGGAGCGGAGCCCGAGCGCTTGAGGCCCTGTTGACGGTCGCGGGAGAGCTGAGAGGGC
CTCCCCTTCAGCTGGACACGGGCCAGTTGCTGAAGATCGCGAAGCGGGGAGGAGTCACGGCGGTCGAGGC
GGTGCACGCGTGGCGCAATGCGCTCACGGGAGCACCCCTCAACCTGACAGAGACCGCGGCCGCATTAGGC
ACCCCAGGCTTTACACTTTATGCTTCCGGCTCGTATAATGTGTGGATTTTGAGTTAGGATCCGTCGAGAT
TTTCAGGAGCTAAGGAAGCTAAAATGGAGAAAAAAATCACTGGATATACCACCGTTGA
